>Addgene plasmid #173644 | Lenti-sgNf2#2/Cre | addgene full sequence | sequence record 362047 | Addgene NGS Result
GTCGACGGATCGGGAGATCTCCCGATCCCCTATGGTGCACTCTCAGTACAATCTGCTCTGATGCCGCATA
GTTAAGCCAGTATCTGCTCCCTGCTTGTGTGTTGGAGGTCGCTGAGTAGTGCGCGAGCAAAATTTAAGCT
ACAACAAGGCAAGGCTTGACCGACAATTGCATGAAGAATCTGCTTAGGGTTAGGCGTTTTGCGCTGCTTC
GCGATGTACGGGCCAGATATACGCGTTGACATTGATTATTGACTAGTTATTAATAGTAATCAATTACGGG
GTCATTAGTTCATAGCCCATATATGGAGTTCCGCGTTACATAACTTACGGTAAATGGCCCGCCTGGCTGA
CCGCCCAACGACCCCCGCCCATTGACGTCAATAATGACGTATGTTCCCATAGTAACGCCAATAGGGACTT
TCCATTGACGTCAATGGGTGGAGTATTTACGGTAAACTGCCCACTTGGCAGTACATCAAGTGTATCATAT
GCCAAGTACGCCCCCTATTGACGTCAATGACGGTAAATGGCCCGCCTGGCATTATGCCCAGTACATGACC
TTATGGGACTTTCCTACTTGGCAGTACATCTACGTATTAGTCATCGCTATTACCATGGTGATGCGGTTTT
GGCAGTACATCAATGGGCGTGGATAGCGGTTTGACTCACGGGGATTTCCAAGTCTCCACCCCATTGACGT
CAATGGGAGTTTGTTTTGGCACCAAAATCAACGGGACTTTCCAAAATGTCGTAACAACTCCGCCCCATTG
ACGCAAATGGGCGGTAGGCGTGTACGGTGGGAGGTCTATATAAGCAGCGCGTTTTGCCTGTACTGGGTCT
CTCTGGTTAGACCAGATCTGAGCCTGGGAGCTCTCTGGCTAACTAGGGAACCCACTGCTTAAGCCTCAAT
AAAGCTTGCCTTGAGTGCTTCAAGTAGTGTGTGCCCGTCTGTTGTGTGACTCTGGTAACTAGAGATCCCT
CAGACCCTTTTAGTCAGTGTGGAAAATCTCTAGCAGTGGCGCCCGAACAGGGACTTGAAAGCGAAAGGGA
AACCAGAGGAGCTCTCTCGACGCAGGACTCGGCTTGCTGAAGCGCGCACGGCAAGAGGCGAGGGGCGGCG
ACTGGTGAGTACGCCAAAAATTTTGACTAGCGGAGGCTAGAAGGAGAGAGATGGGTGCGAGAGCGTCAGT
ATTAAGCGGGGGAGAATTAGATCGCGATGGGAAAAAATTCGGTTAAGGCCAGGGGGAAAGAAAAAATATA
AATTAAAACATATAGTATGGGCAAGCAGGGAGCTAGAACGATTCGCAGTTAATCCTGGCCTGTTAGAAAC
ATCAGAAGGCTGTAGACAAATACTGGGACAGCTACAACCATCCCTTCAGACAGGATCAGAAGAACTTAGA
TCATTATATAATACAGTAGCAACCCTCTATTGTGTGCATCAAAGGATAGAGATAAAAGACACCAAGGAAG
CTTTAGACAAGATAGAGGAAGAGCAAAACAAAAGTAAGACCACCGCACAGCAAGCGGCCGGCCGCTGATC
TTCAGACCTGGAGGAGGAGATATGAGGGACAATTGGAGAAGTGAATTATATAAATATAAAGTAGTAAAAA
TTGAACCATTAGGAGTAGCACCCACCAAGGCAAAGAGAAGAGTGGTGCAGAGAGAAAAAAGAGCAGTGGG
AATAGGAGCTTTGTTCCTTGGGTTCTTGGGAGCAGCAGGAAGCACTATGGGCGCAGCGTCAATGACGCTG
ACGGTACAGGCCAGACAATTATTGTCTGGTATAGTGCAGCAGCAGAACAATTTGCTGAGGGCTATTGAGG
CGCAACAGCATCTGTTGCAACTCACAGTCTGGGGCATCAAGCAGCTCCAGGCAAGAATCCTGGCTGTGGA
AAGATACCTAAAGGATCAACAGCTCCTGGGGATTTGGGGTTGCTCTGGAAAACTCATTTGCACCACTGCT
GTGCCTTGGAATGCTAGTTGGAGTAATAAATCTCTGGAACAGATTTGGAATCACACGACCTGGATGGAGT
GGGACAGAGAAATTAACAATTACACAAGCTTAATACACTCCTTAATTGAAGAATCGCAAAACCAGCAAGA
AAAGAATGAACAAGAATTATTGGAATTAGATAAATGGGCAAGTTTGTGGAATTGGTTTAACATAACAAAT
TGGCTGTGGTATATAAAATTATTCATAATGATAGTAGGAGGCTTGGTAGGTTTAAGAATAGTTTTTGCTG
TACTTTCTATAGTGAATAGAGTTAGGCAGGGATATTCACCATTATCGTTTCAGACCCACCTCCCAACCCC
GAGGGGACCCGACAGGCCCGAAGGAATAGAAGAAGAAGGTGGAGAGAGAGACAGAGACAGATCCATTCGA
TTAGTGAACGGATCGGCACTGCGTGCGCCAATTCTGCAGACAAATGGCAGTATTCATCCACAATTTTAAA
AGAAAAGGGGGGATTGGGGGGTACAGTGCAGGGGAAAGAATAGTAGACATAATAGCAACAGACATACAAA
CTAAAGAATTACAAAAACAAATTACAAAAATTCAAAATTTTCGGGTTTATTACAGGGACAGCAGAGATCC
AGTTTGGTTAGTACCGGGCCCGCTCTAGCCCTGCAGGAACTGTTTAAACTGTGAGGGCCTATTTCCCATG
ATTCCTTCATATTTGCATATACGATACAAGGCTGTTAGAGAGATAATTGGAATTAATTTGACTGTAAACA
CAAAGATATTAGTACAAAATACGTGACGTAGAAAGTAATAATTTCTTGGGTAGTTTGCAGTTTTAAAATT
ATGTTTTAAAATGGACTATCATATGCTTACCGTAACTTGAAAGTATTTCGATTTCTTGGCTTTATATATC
TTGTGGAAAGGACCAAACACCGCGAGATGGAGTTCAACTGCGGTTTTAGAGCTAGAAATAGCAAGTTAAA
ATAAGGCTAGTCCGTTATCAACTTGAAAAAGTGGCACCGAGTCGGTGCTTTTTTGTTTGGCGCGCCTATG
GCTTAATTAACATGGCGGCCGCATTCTACCGGGTAGGGGAGGCGCTTTTCCCAAGGCAGTCTGGAGCATG
CGCTTTAGCAGCCCCGCTGGGCACTTGGCGCTACACAAGTGGCCTCTGGCCTCGCACACATTCCACATCC
ACCGGTAGGCGCCAACCGGCTCCGTTCTTTGGTGGCCCCTTCGCGCCACCTTCTACTCCTCCCCTAGTCA
GGAAGTTCCCCCCCGCCCCGCAGCTCGCGTCGTGCAGGACGTGACAAATGGAAGTAGCACGTCTCACTAG
TCTCGTGCAGATGGACAGCACCGCTGAGCAATGGAAGCGGGTAGGCCTTTGGGGCAGCGGCCAATAGCAG
CTTTGCTCCTTCGCTTTCTGGGCTCAGAGGCTGGGAAGGGGTGGGTCCGGGGGCGGGCTCAGGGGCGGGC
TCAGGGGCGGGGCGGGCGCCCGAAGGTCCTCCGGAGGCCCGGCATTCTGCACGCTTCAAAAGCGCACGTC
TGCCGCGCTGTTCTCCTCTTCCTCATCTCCGGGACCCGGGATGCCCAAGAAGAAGAGGAAGGTGTCCAAT
TTACTGACCGTACACCAAAATTTGCCTGCATTACCGGTCGATGCAACGAGTGATGAGGTTCGCAAGAACC
TGATGGACATGTTCAGGGATCGCCAGGCGTTTTCTGAGCATACCTGGAAAATGCTTCTGTCCGTTTGCCG
GTCGTGGGCGGCATGGTGCAAGTTGAATAACCGGAAATGGTTTCCCGCAGAACCTGAAGATGTTCGCGAT
TATCTTCTATATCTTCAGGCGCGCGGTCTGGCAGTAAAAACTATCCAGCAACATTTGGGCCAGCTAAACA
TGCTTCATCGTCGGTCCGGGCTGCCACGACCAAGTGACAGCAATGCTGTTTCACTGGTTATGCGGCGGAT
CCGAAAAGAAAACGTTGATGCCGGTGAACGTGCAAAACAGGCTCTAGCGTTCGAACGCACTGATTTCGAC
CAGGTTCGTTCACTCATGGAAAATAGCGATCGCTGCCAGGATATACGTAATCTGGCATTTCTGGGGATTG
CTTATAACACCCTGTTACGTATAGCCGAAATTGCCAGGATCAGGGTTAAAGATATCTCACGTACTGACGG
TGGGAGAATGTTAATCCATATTGGCAGAACGAAAACGCTGGTTAGCACCGCAGGTGTAGAGAAGGCACTT
AGCCTGGGGGTAACTAAACTGGTCGAGCGATGGATTTCCGTCTCTGGTGTAGCTGATGATCCGAATAACT
ACCTGTTTTGCCGGGTCAGAAAAAATGGTGTTGCCGCGCCATCTGCCACCAGCCAGCTATCAACTCGCGC
CCTGGAAGGGATTTTTGAAGCAACTCATCGATTGATTTACGGCGCTAAGGATGACTCTGGTCAGAGATAC
CTGGCCTGGTCTGGACACAGTGCCCGTGTCGGAGCCGCGCGAGATATGGCCCGCGCTGGAGTTTCAATAC
CGGAGATCATGCAAGCTGGTGGCTGGACCAATGTAAATATTGTCATGAACTATATCCGTAACCTGGATAG
TGAAACAGGGGCAATGGTGCGCCTGCTGGAAGATGGCGATTAGCCATGTTTAAGGGTTCCGGTTCCACTA
GGTACAATTCGATATCAAGCTTATCGATAATCAACCTCTGGATTACAAAATTTGTGAAAGATTGACTGGT
ATTCTTAACTATGTTGCTCCTTTTACGCTATGTGGATACGCTGCTTTAATGCCTTTGTATCATGCTATTG
CTTCCCGTATGGCTTTCATTTTCTCCTCCTTGTATAAATCCTGGTTGCTGTCTCTTTATGAGGAGTTGTG
GCCCGTTGTCAGGCAACGTGGCGTGGTGTGCACTGTGTTTGCTGACGCAACCCCCACTGGTTGGGGCATT
GCCACCACCTGTCAGCTCCTTTCCGGGACTTTCGCTTTCCCCCTCCCTATTGCCACGGCGGAACTCATCG
CCGCCTGCCTTGCCCGCTGCTGGACAGGGGCTCGGCTGTTGGGCACTGACAATTCCGTGGTGTTGTCGGG
GAAATCATCGTCCTTTCCTTGGCTGCTCGCCTGTGTTGCCACCTGGATTCTGCGCGGGACGTCCTTCTGC
TACGTCCCTTCGGCCCTCAATCCAGCGGACCTTCCTTCCCGCGGCCTGCTGCCGGCTCTGCGGCCTCTTC
CGCGTCTTCGCCTTCGCCCTCAGACGAGTCGGATCTCCCTTTGGGCCGCCTCCCCGCATCGATACCGTCG
ACCTCGATCGAGACCTAGAAAAACATGGAGCAATCACAAGTAGCAATACAGCAGCTACCAATGCTGATTG
TGCCTGGCTAGAAGCACAAGAGGAGGAGGAGGTGGGTTTTCCAGTCACACCTCAGGTACCTTTAAGACCA
ATGACTTACAAGGCAGCTGTAGATCTTAGCCACTTTTTAAAAGAAAAGGGGGGACTGGAAGGGCTAATTC
ACTCCCAACGAAGACAAGATATCCTTGATCTGTGGATCTACCACACACAAGGCTACTTCCCTGATTGGCA
GAACTACACACCAGGGCCAGGGATCAGATATCCACTGACCTTTGGATGGTGCTACAAGCTAGTACCAGTT
GAGCAAGAGAAGGTAGAAGAAGCCAATGAAGGAGAGAACACCCGCTTGTTACACCCTGTGAGCCTGCATG
GGATGGATGACCCGGAGAGAGAAGTATTAGAGTGGAGGTTTGACAGCCGCCTAGCATTTCATCACATGGC
CCGAGAGCTGCATCCGGACTGTACTGGGTCTCTCTGGTTAGACCAGATCTGAGCCTGGGAGCTCTCTGGC
TAACTAGGGAACCCACTGCTTAAGCCTCAATAAAGCTTGCCTTGAGTGCTTCAAGTAGTGTGTGCCCGTC
TGTTGTGTGACTCTGGTAACTAGAGATCCCTCAGACCCTTTTAGTCAGTGTGGAAAATCTCTAGCAGCAT
GTGAGCAAAAGGCCAGCAAAAGGCCAGGAACCGTAAAAAGGCCGCGTTGCTGGCGTTTTTCCATAGGCTC
CGCCCCCCTGACGAGCATCACAAAAATCGACGCTCAAGTCAGAGGTGGCGAAACCCGACAGGACTATAAA
GATACCAGGCGTTTCCCCCTGGAAGCTCCCTCGTGCGCTCTCCTGTTCCGACCCTGCCGCTTACCGGATA
CCTGTCCGCCTTTCTCCCTTCGGGAAGCGTGGCGCTTTCTCATAGCTCACGCTGTAGGTATCTCAGTTCG
GTGTAGGTCGTTCGCTCCAAGCTGGGCTGTGTGCACGAACCCCCCGTTCAGCCCGACCGCTGCGCCTTAT
CCGGTAACTATCGTCTTGAGTCCAACCCGGTAAGACACGACTTATCGCCACTGGCAGCAGCCACTGGTAA
CAGGATTAGCAGAGCGAGGTATGTAGGCGGTGCTACAGAGTTCTTGAAGTGGTGGCCTAACTACGGCTAC
ACTAGAAGAACAGTATTTGGTATCTGCGCTCTGCTGAAGCCAGTTACCTTCGGAAAAAGAGTTGGTAGCT
CTTGATCCGGCAAACAAACCACCGCTGGTAGCGGTGGTTTTTTTGTTTGCAAGCAGCAGATTACGCGCAG
AAAAAAAGGATCTCAAGAAGATCCTTTGATCTTTTCTACGGGGTCTGACGCTCAGTGGAACGAAAACTCA
CGTTAAGGGATTTTGGTCATGAGATTATCAAAAAGGATCTTCACCTAGATCCTTTTAAATTAAAAATGAA
GTTTTAAATCAATCTAAAGTATATATGAGTAAACTTGGTCTGACAGTTACCAATGCTTAATCAGTGAGGC
ACCTATCTCAGCGATCTGTCTATTTCGTTCATCCATAGTTGCCTGACTCCCCGTCGTGTAGATAACTACG
ATACGGGAGGGCTTACCATCTGGCCCCAGTGCTGCAATGATACCGCGAGACCCACGCTCACCGGCTCCAG
ATTTATCAGCAATAAACCAGCCAGCCGGAAGGGCCGAGCGCAGAAGTGGTCCTGCAACTTTATCCGCCTC
CATCCAGTCTATTAATTGTTGCCGGGAAGCTAGAGTAAGTAGTTCGCCAGTTAATAGTTTGCGCAACGTT
GTTGCCATTGCTACAGGCATCGTGGTGTCACGCTCGTCGTTTGGTATGGCTTCATTCAGCTCCGGTTCCC
AACGATCAAGGCGAGTTACATGATCCCCCATGTTGTGCAAAAAAGCGGTTAGCTCCTTCGGTCCTCCGAT
CGTTGTCAGAAGTAAGTTGGCCGCAGTGTTATCACTCATGGTTATGGCAGCACTGCATAATTCTCTTACT
GTCATGCCATCCGTAAGATGCTTTTCTGTGACTGGTGAGTACTCAACCAAGTCATTCTGAGAATAGTGTA
TGCGGCGACCGAGTTGCTCTTGCCCGGCGTCAATACGGGATAATACCGCGCCACATAGCAGAACTTTAAA
AGTGCTCATCATTGGAAAACGTTCTTCGGGGCGAAAACTCTCAAGGATCTTACCGCTGTTGAGATCCAGT
TCGATGTAACCCACTCGTGCACCCAACTGATCTTCAGCATCTTTTACTTTCACCAGCGTTTCTGGGTGAG
CAAAAACAGGAAGGCAAAATGCCGCAAAAAAGGGAATAAGGGCGACACGGAAATGTTGAATACTCATACT
CTTCCTTTTTCAATATTATTGAAGCATTTATCAGGGTTATTGTCTCATGAGCGGATACATATTTGAATGT
ATTTAGAAAAATAAACAAATAGGGGTTCCGCGCACATTTCCCCGAAAAGTGCCACCTGAC
Features (pLannotate 1.2.2; 21 found; start..end, strand, type, name):
     31..83      -  misc_feature   bom (fragment): basis of mobility region from pBR322
    238..617     +  enhancer       CMV enhancer: human cytomegalovirus immediate early enhancer
    618..817     +  promoter       CMV promoter: human cytomegalovirus (CMV) immediate early promoter
    835..1015    +  LTR            5' LTR (truncated): truncated 5' long terminal repeat (LTR) from HIV-1
   1062..1187    +  misc_feature   HIV-1 Ψ: packaging signal of human immunodeficiency virus type 1
   1171..1509    +  CDS            HIV-1 gag (fragment): gag protein from human immunodeficiency virus 1; gag
   1684..1917    +  misc_feature   RRE: The Rev response element (RRE) of HIV-1 allows for Rev-dependent mRNA export from the nucleus to the cytoplasm.
   2294..2394    +  CDS            Rev (fragment): human immunodeficiency virus 1 (HIV-1) Rev protein; rev; enhances nuclear export of unspliced and incompletely spliced viral mRNAs
   2444..2561    +  misc_feature   cPPT/CTS: central polypurine tract and central termination sequence of HIV-1
   2643..2883    +  promoter       U6 promoter: RNA polymerase III promoter for human U6 snRNA
   2913..2988    +  misc_RNA       gRNA scaffold: guide RNA scaffold for the Streptococcus pyogenes CRISPR/Cas9 system
   3041..3533    +  promoter       PGK promoter: mouse phosphoglycerate kinase 1 promoter
   3563..4593    +  CDS            Cre (fragment): site-specific recombinase Cre is a site-specific recombinase from bacteriophage P1. Recombination occurs at loxP sequences.
   4626..4649    +  misc_feature   MCS (fragment): pBluescript multiple cloning site
   4649..5237    +  misc_feature   WPRE: woodchuck hepatitis virus posttranscriptional regulatory element
   5238..5257    +  misc_feature   MCS (fragment): pBluescript multiple cloning site
   5259..5759    +  CDS            nef (fragment): NEF_HV1LA - Experimental evidence at protein level: Swiss-Prot protein existence level 1. Extracellular Nef protein targets CD4(+) T-lymphocytes for apoptosis by interacting with CXCR4 surface receptors. From Human immunodeficiency virus type 1 group M subtype B (isolate Lai) (HIV-1).
   5766..5946    +  LTR            5' LTR (truncated): truncated 5' long terminal repeat (LTR) from HIV-1
   6008..6596    -  rep_origin     ori: high-copy-number ColE1/pMB1/pBR322/pUC origin of replication
   6767..7627    -  CDS            AmpR: β-lactamase; bla; confers resistance to ampicillin, carbenicillin, and related antibiotics
   7628..7732    -  promoter       AmpR promoter: bla
