[The description below was written by a language model from this plasmid's Addgene catalogue record and pLannotate feature annotations shown in this document.]
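Description:
Lenti-sgNf2#2/Cre is a lentiviral CRISPR/Cre vector built on the pLL3.3 backbone that co-delivers a guide RNA against mouse Nf2 (merlin) and Cre recombinase from a single provirus. In bacteria the roughly 7.8 kb plasmid is maintained through a high-copy ColE1/pUC-type origin and selected with ampicillin via the β-lactamase gene. The viral portion has a CMV enhancer/promoter placed upstream of a truncated HIV-1 5' LTR, which drives Tat-independent transcription of the genomic RNA in packaging cells. This is followed by the Ψ packaging signal with a partial gag sequence, the Rev response element for nuclear export of the unspliced genome, and the cPPT/CTS element that aids nuclear import and transduction. A WPRE sits upstream of the 3' LTR region to enhance transcript stability and expression. The 3' LTR is also annotated as truncated, and the adjacent hit called as a nef fragment is residual HIV-1 sequence.

The payload consists of two independent expression units. A human U6 RNA polymerase III promoter drives the Nf2-targeting spacer fused to the Streptococcus pyogenes Cas9 guide scaffold, and a mouse PGK promoter drives Cre. The vector carries no Cas9, so editing requires a host that supplies it, and no mammalian drug-selection marker or fluorescent reporter is annotated. The arrangement lets Cre recombine loxP-flanked alleles in each transduced cell while the guide directs disruption of Nf2 in that same cell. The associated publication concerns functional analysis of tumour suppressors in oncogenic KRAS-driven lung cancer, which is consistent with use in Cre-dependent mouse models, although the record does not specify the recipient strains or the delivery route.
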