Addgene plasmid #173644: Lenti-sgNf2#2/Cre
Purpose: Expresses a Nf2-targeting gRNA and Cre-recombinase
Depositing lab: Charles Swanton. Depositing organization: University College London. Publication: A functional taxonomy of tumor suppression in oncogenic KRAS-driven lung cancer. Cai H, Chew SK, Li C, Tsai MK, Andrejka L, Murray CW, Hughes NW, Shuldiner EG, Ashkin EL, Tang R, Hung KL, Chen LC, Lee SYC, Yousefi M, Lin WY, Kunder CA, Cong L, McFarland CD, Petrov DA, Swanton C, Winslow MM. Cancer Discov. 2021 Feb 19. pii: 2159-8290.CD-20-1325. doi: 10.1158/2159-8290.CD-20-1325. PubMed 33608386.
Backbone
  Vector backbone: pLL3.3
  Vector type: Lentiviral, Cre/Lox, CRISPR
Growth in bacteria
  Bacterial resistance: Ampicillin, 100 μg/mL
  Growth temperature: 37°C
  Growth strain: NEB Stable
  Copy number: High Copy
Gene/Insert
  Gene/Insert name: gRNA targeting Nf2
  gRNA/shRNA sequence: CGAGATGGAGTTCAACTGCG
  Species: M. musculus (mouse)
  Entrez Gene: Nf2 (a.k.a. merlin)
  Cloning method: Restriction Enzyme; 5′ cloning site unknown (unknown if destroyed); 3′ cloning site unknown (unknown if destroyed)
Terms and licenses: Academic/Nonprofit Terms; Industry Terms: Not Available to Industry
How to cite: Lenti-sgNf2#2/Cre was a gift from Charles Swanton (Addgene plasmid # 173644 ; http://n2t.net/addgene:173644 ; RRID:Addgene_173644)
